>Addgene plasmid #234585 | pMB.Pos3 | addgene full sequence | sequence record 469232 | Addgene NGS Result
TTGAGATCCTTTTTTTCTGCGCGTAATCTGCTGCTTGCAAACAAAAAAACCACCGCTACCAGCGGTGGTT
TGTTTGCCGGATCAAGAGCTACCAACTCTTTTTCCGAAGGTAACTGGCTTCAGCAGAGCGCAGATACCAA
ATACTGTCCTTCTAGTGTAGCCGTAGTTAGGCCACCACTTCAAGAACTCTGTAGCACCGCCTACATACCT
CGCTCTGCTAATCCTGTTACCAGTGGCTGCTGCCAGTGGCGATAAGTCGTGTCTTACCGGGTTGGACTCA
AGACGATAGTTACCGGATAAGGCGCAGCGGTCGGGCTGAACGGGGGGTTCGTGCACACAGCCCAGCTTGG
AGCGAACGACCTACACCGAACTGAGATACCTACAGCGTGAGCTATGAGAAAGCGCCACGCTTCCCGAAGG
GAGAAAGGCGGACAGGTATCCGGTAAGCGGCAGGGTCGGAACAGGAGAGCGCACGAGGGAGCTTCCAGGG
GGAAACGCCTGGTATCTTTATAGTCCTGTCGGGTTTCGCCACCTCTGACTTGAGCGTCGATTTTTGTGAT
GCTCGTCAGGGGGGCGGAGCCTATGGAAAAACGCCAGCAACGCGGCCTTTTTACGGTTCCTGGCCTTTTG
CTGGCCTTTTGCTCACATGTTCTTTCCTGCGTTATCCCCTGATTCTGTGGATAACCGTATTACCGCCTTT
GAGTGAGCTGATACCGCTCGCCGCAGCCGAACGACCGAGCGCAGCGAGTCAGTGAGCGAGGAAGCGGAAG
AGCGCCTGATGCGGTATTTTCTCCTTACGCATCTGTGCGGTATTTCACACCGCAGACCAGCCGCGTAACC
TGGCAAAATCGGTTACGGTTGAGTAATAAATGGATGCCCTGCGTAAGCGGGTGTGGGCGGACAATAAAGT
CTTAAACTGAACAAAATAGATCTAAACTATGACAATAAAGTCTTAAACTAGACAGAATAGTTGTAAACTG
AAATCAGTCCAGTTATGCTGTGAAAAAGCATACTGGACTTTTGTTATGGCTAAAGCAAACTCTTCATTTT
CTGAAGTGCAAATTGCCCGTCGTATTAAAGAGGGGCGTGGCCAAGGGCATGGTAAAGACTATATTCGCGG
CGTTGTGACAATTTACCGAACAACTCCGCGGCCGGGAAGCCGATCTCGGCTTGAACGAATTGTTAGGTGG
CGGTACTTGGGTCGATATCAAAGTGCATCACTTCTTCCCGTATGCCCAACTTTGTATAGAGAGCCACTGC
GGGATCGTCACCGTAATCTGCTTGCACGTAGATCACATAAGCACCAAGCGCGTTGGCCTCATGCTTGAGG
AGATTGATGAGCGCGGTGGCAATGCCCTGCCTCCGGTGCTCGCCGGAGACTGCGAGATCATAGATATAGA
TCTCACTACGCGGCTGCTCAAACTTGGGCAGAACGTAAGCCGCGAGAGCGCCAACAACCGCTTCTTGGTC
GAAGGCAGCAAGCGCGATGAATGTCTTACTACGGAGCAAGTTCCCGAGGTAATCGGAGTCCGGCTGATGT
TGGGAGTAGGTGGCTACGTCGCCGAACTCACGACCGAAAAGATCAAGAGCAGCCCGCATGGATTTGACTT
GGTCAGGGCCGAGCCTACATGTGCGAATGATGCCCATACTTGAGCCACCTAACTTTGTTTTAGGGCGACT
GCCCTGCTGCGTAACATCGTTGCTGCTGCGTAACATCGTTGCTGCTCCATAACATCAAACATCGACCCAC
GGCGTAACGCGCTTGCTGCTTGGATGCCCGAGGCATAGACTGTACAAAAAAACAGTCATAACAAGCCATG
AAAACCGCCACTGCGCCGTTACCACCGCTGCGTTCGGTCAAGGTTCTGGACCAGTTGCGTGAGCGCATAC
GCTACTTGCATTACAGTTTACGAACCGAACAGGCTTATGTCAACTGGGTTCGTGCCTTCATCCGTTTCCA
CGGTGTGCGTCACCCGGCAACCTTGGGCAGCAGCGAAGTCGAGGCATTTCTGTCCTGGCTGGCGAACGAG
CGCAAGGTTTCGGACTCCACGCATCGTCAGGCATTGGCGGCCTTGCTGTTCTTCTACGGCAAGGTGCTGT
GCACGGATCTGCCCTGGCTTCAGGAGATCGGAAGACCTCGGCCGTCGCGGCGCTTGCCGGTGGTGCTGAC
CCCGGATGAAGTGGTTCGCATCCTCGGTTTTCTGGAAGGCGAGCATCGTTTGTTCGCCCAGGACTCTAGC
TATAGTTCCCTGAATTCGCATCTAGAATAAATCGCAGCCAAGTGAGTGAATAGATGACGCACCACGGTCA
GACACGGCCACATCGTATCTCACAGGAGCAAGCGCGATAGGAGCACTCACACATAGTACGGTGATCCGCT
GACTCCTTTGCCCAAATAAGACGTGAGCCCGTCTCAGATGCACACACTGGCTTAAGATGACAACGTGAGA
CCGAAAGTGAAACGTGATTTCATGCGTCATTTTGAACATTTTGTAAATCTTATTTAATAATGTGTGCGGC
AATTCACATTTAATTTATGAATGTTTTCTTAACATCGCGGCAACTCAAGAAACGGCAGGTTCGGATCTTA
GCTACTAGAGAAAGAGGAGAAATACTAGATGCGTAAAGGCGAAGAGCTGTTCACTGGTGTCGTCCCTATT
CTGGTGGAACTGGATGGTGATGTCAACGGTCATAAGTTTTCCGTGCGTGGCGAGGGTGAAGGTGACGCAA
CTAATGGTAAACTGACGCTGAAGTTCATCTGTACTACTGGTAAACTGCCGGTTCCTTGGCCGACTCTGGT
AACGACGCTGACTTATGGTGTTCAGTGCTTTGCTCGTTATCCGGACCATATGAAGCAGCATGACTTCTTC
AAGTCCGCCATGCCGGAAGGCTATGTGCAGGAACGCACGATTTCCTTTAAGGATGACGGCACGTACAAAA
CGCGTGCGGAAGTGAAATTTGAAGGCGATACCCTGGTAAACCGCATTGAGCTGAAAGGCATTGACTTTAA
AGAGGACGGCAATATCCTGGGCCATAAGCTGGAATACAATTTTAACAGCCACAATGTTTACATCACCGCC
GATAAACAAAAAAATGGCATTAAAGCGAATTTTAAAATTCGCCACAACGTGGAGGATGGCAGCGTGCAGC
TGGCTGATCACTACCAGCAAAACACTCCAATCGGTGATGGTCCTGTTCTGCTGCCAGACAATCACTATCT
GAGCACGCAAAGCGTTCTGTCTAAAGATCCGAACGAGAAACGCGATCATATGGTTCTGCTGGAGTTCGTA
ACCGCAGCGGGCATCACGCATGGTATGGATGAACTGTACAAATGACCAGGCATCAAATAAAACGAAAGGC
TCAGTCGAAAGACTGGGCCTTTCGTTTTATCTGTTGTTTGTCGGTGAACGCTCTCTACTAGAGTCACACT
GGCTCACCTTCGGGTGGGCCTTTCTGCGTTTATAGGTCTCAGCTGGTTCTGAGACGGCAGACCTAGACCA
CATGAGGCTGATGTAGGACAGCCACCAGTGGCAGCTAATCAACACCGCAAGATGCCGATGCACGCTCATA
TCATCGTCGTCAGCCTGGTAGCCATTCGACATACGGATCAGGGAACTCGAACCCAGTACACTAGTGCACT
GCAGTACATCAACCAGATAAGTGAAATCTAGTTCCAAACTATTTTGTCATTTTTAATTTTCGTATTAGCT
TACGACGCTACACCCAGTTCCCATCTATTTTGTCACTCTTCCCTAAATAATCCTTAAAAACTCCATTTCC
ACCCCTCCCAGTTCCCAACTATTTTGTCCGCCCACAGCGGGGCATTTTTCTTCCTGTTATGTTTTTAATC
AAACATCCTGCCAACTCCATGTGACAAACCGTCATCTTCGGCTACTTTTTCTCTGTCACAGAATGAAAAT
TTTTCTGTCATCTCTTCGTTATTAATGTTTGTAATTGACTGAATATCAACGCTTATTTGCAGCCTGAATG
GCGAATGGGGGG
[127 nt withheld, positions 4003-4129]
C
[91 nt withheld, positions 4131-4221]
A
[49 nt withheld, positions 4223-4271]
CCTTTGACGTTGGAGTCCACGTTCTTT
[37 nt withheld, positions 4299-4335]
ACCCTATCTCGGTCTATTCTTTTGATTTATAAGGGATTTTGCCGATTTCGGCCTATTGGTTAAAAAATGA
GCTGATTTAACAAAAATTTAACGCGAATTTTAACAAAATATTAACGTTTACAATTTCAGGTGGCACTTTT
CGGGGAAATGTGCGCGGAACCCCTATTTGTTTATTTTTCTAAATACATTCAAATATGTATCCGCTCATGA
GACAATAACCCTGATAAATGCTTCAATAATATTGAAAAAGGAAGAGTATGAGTATTCAACATTTCCGTGT
CGCCCTTATTCCCTTTTTTGCGGCATTTTGCCTTCCTGTTTTTGCTCACCCAGAAACGCTGGTGAAAGTA
AAAGATGCTGAAGATCAGTTGGGTGCACGAGTGGGTTACATCGAACTGGATCTCAACAGCGGTAAGATCC
TTGAGAGTTTTCGCCCCGAAGAACGTTTTCCAATGATGAGCACTTTTAAAGTTCTGCTATGTGGCGCGGT
ATTATCCCGTATTGACGCCGGGCAAGAGCAACTCGGTCGCCGCATACACTATTCTCAGAATGACTTGGTT
GAGTACTCACCAGTCACAGAAAAGCATCTTACGGATGGCATGACAGTAAGAGAATTATGCAGTGCTGCCA
TAACCATGAGTGATAACACTGCGGCCAACTTACTTCTGACAACGATCGGAGGACCGAAGGAGCTAACCGC
TTTTTTGCACAACATGGGGGATCATGTAACTCGCCTTGATCGTTGGGAACCGGAGCTGAATGAAGCCATA
CCAAACGACGAGCGTGACACCACGATGCCTGTAGCAATGGCAACAACGTTGCGCAAACTATTAACTGGCG
AACTACTTACTCTAGCTTCCCGGCAACAATTAATAGACTGGATGGAGGCGGATAAAGTTGCAGGACCACT
TCTGCGCTCGGCCCTTCCGGCTGGCTGGTTTATTGCTGATAAATCTGGAGCCGGTGAGCGTGGTTCTCGC
GGTATCATTGCAGCACTGGGGCCAGATGGTAAGCCCTCCCGTATCGTAGTTATCTACACGACGGGGAGTC
AGGCAACTATGGATGAACGAAATAGACAGATCGCTGAGATAGGTGCCTCACTGATTAAGCATTGGTAACT
GTCAGACCAAGTTTACTCATATATACTTTAGATTGATTTAAAACTTCATTTTTAATTTAAAAGGATCTAG
GTGAAGATCCTTTTTGATAATCTCATGACCAAAATCCCTTAACGTGAGTTTTCGTTCCACTGAGCGTCAG
ACCCCGTAGAAAAGATCAAAGGATCTTC
Features (pLannotate 1.2.2; 14 found; start..end, strand, type, name):
      1..589     +  rep_origin     ori: high-copy-number ColE1/pMB1/pBR322/pUC origin of replication
    775..824     -  misc_feature   bom (fragment): basis of mobility region from pBR322
    892..1116    -  mobile_element Tn7R: mini-Tn7 element (right end of the Tn7 transposon) Tn7
   1183..1716    -  CDS            GmR: gentamycin acetyltransferase; aacC1; confers resistance to gentamycin
   1905..1933    -  promoter       Pc promoter: intI1 (promoter lies within the coding sequence); class 1 integron promoter
   1911..2231    -  CDS            YPR2_ECOLX (fragment): Protein predicted: Swiss-Prot protein existence level 4. From Escherichia coli.
   2619..3332    +  CDS            superfolder GFP: GFP variant that folds robustly even when fused to poorly folded proteins (Pédelacq et al., 2006)
   3344..3415    +  terminator     rrnB T1 terminator: transcription terminator T1 from the E. coli rrnB gene
   3431..3458    +  terminator     T7Te terminator: phage T7 early transcription terminator
   3651..3816    -  mobile_element Tn7L: mini-Tn7 element (left end of the Tn7 transposon) Tn7
   3979..3995    +  CDS            lacZα (fragment): LacZα fragment of β-galactosidase; lacZ fragment
   4006..4461    +  rep_origin     f1 ori (sequence partly withheld): f1 bacteriophage origin of replication; arrow indicates direction of (+) strand synthesis
   4488..4592    +  promoter       AmpR promoter: bla
   4593..5453    +  CDS            AmpR: β-lactamase; bla; confers resistance to ampicillin, carbenicillin, and related antibiotics
