[The description below was written by a language model from this plasmid's Addgene catalogue record and pLannotate feature annotations shown in this document.]
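Description:
pMB.Pos3 is an empty level 1 backbone from the MoClo Baculo modular cloning toolkit, built on the pFastBac1 baculovirus transfer vector and intended for assembling insect-cell expression units. It is a high-copy plasmid of about 5.6 kb that replicates in E. coli through a ColE1/pUC-type origin and also carries an f1 phage origin. Selection uses two markers: a β-lactamase gene under its own promoter in the backbone, and a gentamicin acetyltransferase gene driven by a class 1 integron Pc promoter. The record notes an R98K substitution in the gentamicin resistance gene but does not explain why it was introduced.

The working region lies between the mini-Tn7 right and left ends, which in pFastBac-type systems direct Tn7 transposition of the intervening DNA, including the gentamicin marker, into a bacmid to generate recombinant baculovirus genomes. Within this region sits a superfolder GFP cassette followed by the rrnB T1 and T7Te bacterial terminators. According to the catalogue entry, it serves as a dropout marker: when a transcription unit is successfully assembled, it replaces GFP, so correct clones can be identified as non-fluorescent colonies. The promoter driving GFP is not annotated in the feature table.

The purpose line states that the backbone carries the ConL2 and ConR3 connector sequences along with Tn7L. In MoClo-style hierarchies, such connectors define the position of a unit so that several level 1 units can be joined in a fixed order into a multigene vector, and the name suggests this one occupies the third position. The connectors themselves, and any insect promoter or polyadenylation signal, do not appear in the feature list and would presumably be supplied by the parts being assembled.
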