Addgene plasmid #234585: pMB.Pos3
Purpose: (Empty Backbone) Moclo Baculo toolkit level 1 backbone with ConL2/ConR3 and Tn7L
Depositing lab: Chen Davidovich. Depositing organization: Monash University. Publication: Modular cloning of multigene vectors for the baculovirus system and yeast. Lai Z, Flanigan SF, Boudes M, Davidovich C. J Mol Biol. 2025 Jan 13:168943. doi: 10.1016/j.jmb.2025.168943. PubMed 39814169.
Backbone
  Vector backbone: pFastBac1
  Vector type: Insect Expression
  Selectable markers: GFP negative selection (dropout)
  Tag / fusion protein: GFP (C terminal on backbone)
Growth in bacteria
  Bacterial resistance: Ampicillin and Gentamicin, 100 & 10 μg/mL
  Growth temperature: 37°C
  Growth strain: DH5alpha
  Copy number: High Copy
Gene/Insert
  Gene/Insert name: None
  Mutation: GentR R98K
  Tag / fusion protein: GFP (C terminal on backbone)
Terms and licenses: Academic/Nonprofit Terms; Industry Terms: Not Available to Industry
How to cite: pMB.Pos3 was a gift from Chen Davidovich (Addgene plasmid # 234585 ; http://n2t.net/addgene:234585 ; RRID:Addgene_234585)
